Addgene plasmid #69796: pCR8/GW/TOPO BMI
Purpose: Gateway entry vector for BMI
Depositing lab: Gerard Cagney. Depositing organization: University College Dublin.
Backbone
  Vector backbone: pCR8/GW/TOPO
  Backbone manufacturer: Invitrogen
  Backbone size w/o insert (bp): 2817
  Vector type: Bacterial Expression
Growth in bacteria
  Bacterial resistance: Spectinomycin, 50 μg/mL
  Growth temperature: 37°C
  Growth strain: DH5alpha
  Copy number: High Copy
Gene/Insert
  Gene/Insert name: BMI (alt name: BMI1 proto-oncogene, polycomb ring finger)
  Species: H. sapiens (human)
  Entrez Gene: BMI1 (a.k.a. FLVI2/BMI1, PCGF4, RNF51, flvi-2/bmi-1)
  Cloning method: TOPO Cloning
  Sequencing primers: 5′ M13F20; 3′ M13R
Terms and licenses: Academic/Nonprofit Terms; Industry Terms: Not Available to Industry
How to cite: pCR8/GW/TOPO BMI was a gift from Gerard Cagney (Addgene plasmid # 69796 ; http://n2t.net/addgene:69796 ; RRID:Addgene_69796)
