[The description below was written by a language model from this plasmid's Addgene catalogue record.]
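Description:
pCR8/GW/TOPO BMI is a Gateway entry clone carrying the human BMI1 gene (BMI1 proto-oncogene, polycomb ring finger; also known as PCGF4 or RNF51) in the commercial pCR8/GW/TOPO backbone from Invitrogen, which is 2817 bp without the insert. The insert was introduced by TOPO cloning, the topoisomerase-mediated ligation of a PCR product into the pre-activated vector. The plasmid is maintained in E. coli at high copy number under spectinomycin selection. Spectinomycin resistance is useful in an entry vector because it differs from the markers found on most Gateway destination vectors, which simplifies selecting the recombined product. The catalogue lists the vector type as bacterial expression, but the stated purpose is that of an entry vector. Entry backbones of this kind generally serve as shuttles rather than expression plasmids, and the record names no promoter driving the insert.

In this vector family the TOPO cloning site is flanked by attL recombination sites, so the BMI1 sequence can be moved by an LR recombination reaction into any compatible destination vector, for example to add epitope or affinity tags or to place it under promoters suited to mammalian, bacterial or other hosts. M13 forward and reverse primer sites flanking the insert are recorded for sequence verification, which can also be used to check orientation, as TOPO TA cloning is not directional. The record does not state the insert size, which isoform or region of BMI1 is included, whether a stop codon is retained, or whether any tags or mutations are present. No feature table is provided, so these details cannot be confirmed here.
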