>Addgene plasmid #69796 | pCR8/GW/TOPO BMI | depositor partial sequence | sequence record 123534 | BMI
ATGCATCGAACAACGAGAATCAAGATCACTGAGCTAAATCCCCACCTGATGTGTGTGCTTTGTGGAGGGT
ACTTCATTGATGCCACAACCATAATAGAATGTCTACATTCCTTCTGTAAAACGTGTATTGTTCGTTACCT
GGAGACCAGCAAGTATTGTCCTATTTGTGATGTCCAAGTTCACAAGACCAGACCACTACTGAATATAAGG
TCAGATAAAACTCTCCAAGATATTGTATACAAATTAGTTCCAGGGCTTTTCAAAAATGAAATGAAGAGAA
GAAGGGATTTTTATGCAGCTCATCCTTCTGCTGATGCTGCCAATGGCTCTAATGAAGATAGAGGAGAGGT
TGCAGATGAAGATAAGAGAATTATAACTGATGATGAGATAATAAGCTTATCCATTGAATTCTTTGACCAG
AACAGATTGGATCGGAAAGTAAACAAAGACAAAGAGAAATCTAAGGAGGAGGTGAATGATAAAAGATACT
TACGATGCCCAGCAGCAATGACTGTGATGCACTTAAGAAAGTTTCTCAGAAGTAAAATGGACATACCTAA
TACTTTCCAGATTGATGTCATGTATGAGGAGGAACCTTTAAAGGATTATTATACACTAATGGATATTGCC
TACATTTATACCTGGAGAAGGAATGGTCCACTTCCATTGAAATACAGAGTTCGACCTACTTGTAAAAGAA
TGAAGATCAGTCACCAGAGAGATGGACTGACAAATGCTGGAGAACTGGAAAGTGACTCTGGGAGTGACAA
GGCCAACAGCCCAGCAGGAGGTATTCCCTCCACCTCTTCTTGTTTGCCTAGCCCCAGTACTCCAGTGCAG
TCTCCTCATCCACAGTTTCCTCACATTTCCAGTACTATGAATGGAACCAGCAACAGCCCCAGCGGTAACC
ACCAATCTTCTTTTGCCAATAGACCTCGAAAATCATCAGTAAATGGGTCATCAGCAACTTCTTCTGGTTG
A
