>Addgene plasmid #69796 | pCR8/GW/TOPO BMI | addgene partial sequence | sequence record 125306 | M13-F20 5'-TGTAAAACGACGGCCAGT-3'
ATGATTTTATTTTGACTGATAGTGACCTGTTCGTTGCAACAAATTGATGAGCAATGCTTTTTTATAATGC
CAACTTTGTACAAAAAAGCAGGCTCCGAATTCGCCCTTATGCATCGAACAACGAGAATCAAGATCACTGA
GCTAAATCCCCACCTGATGTGTGTGCTTTGTGGAGGGTACTTCATTGATGCCACAACCATAATAGAATGT
CTACATTCCTTCTGTAAAACGTGTATTGTTCGTTACCTGGAGACCAGCAAGTATTGTCCTATTTGTGATG
TCCAAGTTCACAAGACCAGACCACTACTGAATATAAGGTCAGATAAAACTCTCCAAGATATTGTATACAA
ATTAGTTCCAGGGCTTTTCAAAAATGAAATGAAGAGAAGAAGGGATTTTTATGCAGCTCATCCTTCTGCT
GATGCTGCCAATGGCTCTAATGAAGATAGAGGAGAGGTTGCGGATGAAGATAAGAGAATTATAACTGATG
ATGAGATAATAAGCTTATCCATTGAATTCTTTGACCAGAACAGATTGGATCGGAAAGTAAACAAAGACAA
AGAGAAATCTAAGGAGGAGGTGAATGATAAAAGATACTTACGATGCCCAGCAGCAATGACTGTGATGCAC
TTAAGAAAGTTTCTCAGAAGTAAAATGGACATACCTAATACTTTCCAGATTGATGTCATGTATGAGGAGG
AACCTTTAAAGGATTATTATACACTAATGGATATTGCCTACATTTATACCTGGAGAAGGAATGGTCCACT
TCCATTGAAATACAGAGTTCGACCTACTTGTAAAAGAATGAAGATCAGTCACCAGAGAGATGGACTGACA
AATGCTGGAGAACTGGAAAGTGACTCTGGGAGTGACAAGGCCAACAGCCCAGCAGGAGGTATTCCCTCCA
CCTCTTCTTGTTTGCCTAGCCCCAGTACTCCAGTGCAGTCTCCTCATCC
