>Addgene plasmid #69796 | pCR8/GW/TOPO BMI | addgene partial sequence | sequence record 125309 | M13-Rev 5'-CAGGAAACAGCTATGACC-3'
TCAGCTGGATGGCAAATAATGATTTTATTTTGACTGATAGTGACCTGTTCGTTGCAACAAATTGATGAGC
AATTATTTTTTATAATGCCAACTTTGTACAAGAAAGCTGGGTCGAATTCGCCCTTTCAACCAGAAGAAGT
TGCTGATGACCCATTTACTGATGATTTTCGAGGTCTATTGGCAAAAGAAGATTGGTGGTTACCGCTGGGG
CTGTTGCTGGTTCCATTCATAGTACTGGAAATGTGAGGAAACTGTGGATGAGGAGACTGCACTGGAGTAC
TGGGGCTAGGCAAACAAGAAGAGGTGGAGGGAATACCTCCTGCTGGGCTGTTGGCCTTGTCACTCCCAGA
GTCACTTTCCAGTTCTCCAGCATTTGTCAGTCCATCTCTCTGGTGACTGATCTTCATTCTTTTACAAGTA
GGTCGAACTCTGTATTTCAATGGAAGTGGACCATTCCTTCTCCAGGTATAAATGTAGGCAATATCCATTA
GTGTATAATAATCCTTTAAAGGTTCCTCCTCATACATGACATCAATCTGGAAAGTATTAGGTATGTCCAT
TTTACTTCTGAGAAACTTTCTTAAGTGCATCACAGTCATTGCTGCTGGGCATCGTAAGTATCTTTTATCA
TTCACCTCCTCCTTAGATTTCTCTTTGTCTTTGTTTACTTTCCGATCCAATCTGTTCTGGTCAAAGAATT
CAATGGATAAGCTTATTATCTCATCATCAGTTATAATTCTCTTATCTTCATCCGCAACCTCTCCTCTATC
TTCATTAGAGCCATTGGCAGCATCAGCAGAAGGATGAGCTGCATAAAAATCCCTTCTTCTCTTCATTTCA
TTTTTGAAAAGCCCTGGAACTAATTTGTATACAATATCTTGGAGAGTTTTATCTGACCTTATATTCAGTA
GTGGTCTGGTCTTGTGAACTTGGACATCACAAATAGGACAATACTTGCTGGTCTCC
